Addgene plasmid #246797: pGGA-FT guide RNA1_7
Purpose: A GreenGate entry vector containing a guide RNA expression cassette targeting the AtFT gene with 7 different gRNAs
Depositing lab: Danhua Jiang. Depositing organization: Institute of Genetics and Developmental Biology, Chinese Academy of Sciences.
Backbone
  Vector backbone: pGGA000
  Backbone size w/o insert (bp): 2686
  Vector type: Plant Expression, CRISPR ; GreenGate cloning entry vector
Growth in bacteria
  Bacterial resistance: Ampicillin, 100 μg/mL
  Growth temperature: 37°C
  Growth strain: DH5alpha
  Copy number: High Copy
Gene/Insert
  Gene/Insert name: AtU6-1 promoter-FT guide RNA1-AtU6-1 promoter-FT guide RNA3- (alt names: AtU6-29 promoter-FT guide RNA2-AtU6-29 promoter-FT guide RNA4-; AtU3b promoter-FT guide RNA5-AtU3b promoter-FT guide RNA6-AtU3d promoter-FT guide RNA7)
  gRNA/shRNA sequence: acccgagttaatgcaaatcc, tggttaaaaatgccccacgc, CTCTTTGGCCATAAGTAAC, ttaagatactctctgctata, CCGAGAATATCTCCATTGgt, TGCTACAACTGGAACAACCt, CGGGAAGGCCGAGATTGTAG
  Species: A. thaliana (mustard weed), Synthetic
  Insert size (bp): 3069
  Entrez Gene: FT (a.k.a. AT1G65480, F5I14.3, F5I14_3, FLOWERING LOCUS T, REDUCED STEM BRANCHING 8, RSB8)
  Cloning method: Restriction Enzyme; 5′ cloning site BsaI (not destroyed); 3′ cloning site BsaI (not destroyed)
  Sequencing primers: 5′ atgtgagttagctcactcattaggcac; 3′ gcaaggcgattaagttgggtaacg
Terms and licenses: Academic/Nonprofit Terms; Industry Terms: Not Available to Industry
How to cite: pGGA-FT guide RNA1_7 was a gift from Danhua Jiang (Addgene plasmid # 246797 ; http://n2t.net/addgene:246797 ; RRID:Addgene_246797)
