[The description below was written by a language model from this plasmid's Addgene catalogue record and pLannotate feature annotations shown in this document.]
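Description:
pGGA-FT guide RNA1_7 is a GreenGate entry vector built on the pGGA000 backbone and carrying a multiplexed guide RNA array directed against the Arabidopsis thaliana flowering-time gene FLOWERING LOCUS T (FT, AT1G65480). It is a small, high-copy E. coli plasmid maintained by a ColE1/pUC-type origin and selected with ampicillin through the bla gene. The remaining backbone features are typical cloning-vector remnants: lac promoter/operator and CAP site, lacZα, lacI, bom and rop fragments, and flanking SP6 and T7 promoters. The full sequence is 5,755 nt, matching the stated backbone of about 2.7 kb plus an insert of about 3.1 kb.

The insert consists of seven tandem guide RNA expression units, each pairing a plant small-nuclear-RNA promoter, of the kind transcribed by RNA polymerase III, with an FT-specific spacer and the Streptococcus pyogenes Cas9 gRNA scaffold. According to the catalogue entry, guides 1 and 3 are driven by the AtU6-1 promoter, guides 2 and 4 by AtU6-29, guides 5 and 6 by AtU3b, and guide 7 by AtU3d. The feature table shows all seven scaffolds on the same strand but annotates only the two AtU6-1 promoters. The U6-29, U3b and U3d promoters were not detected by the automated annotation, though the spacing between scaffolds leaves room for them.

The array is flanked by retained BsaI sites, so it can be released and combined with other GreenGate modules by Golden Gate assembly into a plant transformation vector. No Cas9 is encoded here, so the nuclease must be supplied from another module or construct. Using seven guides against one locus suits generating FT mutations or deletions, although the record does not state the specific application.
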