Features (pLannotate 1.2.2; 21 found; start..end, strand, type, name):
     96..200     +  promoter       AmpR promoter: bla
    201..1061    +  CDS            AmpR: β-lactamase; bla; confers resistance to ampicillin, carbenicillin, and related antibiotics
   1232..1820    +  rep_origin     ori: high-copy-number ColE1/pMB1/pBR322/pUC origin of replication
   2003..2095    +  CDS            lacI (fragment): lac repressor; lacI; The lac repressor binds to the lac operator to inhibit transcription in E. coli. This inhibition can be relieved by adding lactose or isopropyl-β-D-thiogalactopyranoside (IPTG).
   2108..2129    +  protein_bind   CAP binding site: CAP binding activates transcription in the presence of cAMP. E. coli catabolite activator protein
   2144..2174    +  promoter       lac promoter: promoter for the E. coli lac operon
   2182..2198    +  protein_bind   lac operator: The lac repressor binds to the lac operator to inhibit transcription in E. coli. This inhibition can be relieved by adding lactose or isopropyl-β-D-thiogalactopyranoside (IPTG). lac repressor encoded by lacI
   2212..2230    +  promoter       SP6 promoter: promoter for bacteriophage SP6 RNA polymerase
   2287..2362    -  misc_RNA       gRNA scaffold: guide RNA scaffold for the Streptococcus pyogenes CRISPR/Cas9 system
   2542..2617    -  misc_RNA       gRNA scaffold: guide RNA scaffold for the Streptococcus pyogenes CRISPR/Cas9 system
   3019..3094    -  misc_RNA       gRNA scaffold: guide RNA scaffold for the Streptococcus pyogenes CRISPR/Cas9 system
   3496..3571    -  misc_RNA       gRNA scaffold: guide RNA scaffold for the Streptococcus pyogenes CRISPR/Cas9 system
   3969..4044    -  misc_RNA       gRNA scaffold: guide RNA scaffold for the Streptococcus pyogenes CRISPR/Cas9 system
   4441..4516    -  misc_RNA       gRNA scaffold: guide RNA scaffold for the Streptococcus pyogenes CRISPR/Cas9 system
   4537..4840    -  promoter       AtU6-1 promoter: promoter for the Arabidopsis thaliana U6-1 snRNA gene (Waibel and Filipowicz, 1990)
   4896..4971    -  misc_RNA       gRNA scaffold: guide RNA scaffold for the Streptococcus pyogenes CRISPR/Cas9 system
   4992..5295    -  promoter       AtU6-1 promoter: promoter for the Arabidopsis thaliana U6-1 snRNA gene (Waibel and Filipowicz, 1990)
   5342..5360    -  promoter       T7 promoter: promoter for bacteriophage T7 RNA polymerase
   5362..5514    +  CDS            lacZα (fragment): LacZα fragment of β-galactosidase; lacZ fragment
   5520..5619    -  misc_feature   bom (fragment): basis of mobility region from pBR322
   5721..1       -  CDS            rop (fragment) (across the origin): Rop protein, which maintains plasmids at low copy number; rop
>Addgene plasmid #246797 | pGGA-FT guide RNA1_7 | addgene full sequence | sequence record 495594 | Addgene NGS Result
GACGAAAGGGCCTCGTGATACGCCTATTTTTATAGGTTAATGTCATGATAATAATGGTTTCTTAGACGTC
AGGTGGCACTTTTCGGGGAAATGTGCGCGGAACCCCTATTTGTTTATTTTTCTAAATACATTCAAATATG
TATCCGCTCATGAGACAATAACCCTGATAAATGCTTCAATAATATTGAAAAAGGAAGAGTATGAGTATTC
AACATTTCCGTGTCGCCCTTATTCCCTTTTTTGCGGCATTTTGCCTTCCTGTTTTTGCTCACCCAGAAAC
GCTGGTGAAAGTAAAAGATGCTGAAGATCAGTTGGGTGCACGAGTGGGTTACATCGAACTGGATCTCAAC
AGCGGTAAGATCCTTGAGAGTTTTCGCCCCGAAGAACGTTTTCCAATGATGAGCACTTTTAAAGTTCTGC
TATGTGGCGCGGTATTATCCCGTATTGACGCCGGGCAAGAGCAACTCGGTCGCCGCATACACTATTCTCA
GAATGACTTGGTTGAGTACTCACCAGTCACAGAAAAGCATCTTACGGATGGCATGACAGTAAGAGAATTA
TGCAGTGCTGCCATAACCATGAGTGATAACACTGCGGCCAACTTACTTCTGACAACGATCGGAGGACCGA
AGGAGCTAACCGCTTTTTTGCACAACATGGGGGATCATGTAACTCGCCTTGATCGTTGGGAACCGGAGCT
GAATGAAGCCATACCAAACGACGAGCGTGACACCACGATGCCTGTAGCAATGGCAACAACGTTGCGCAAA
CTATTAACTGGCGAACTACTTACTCTAGCTTCCCGGCAACAATTAATAGACTGGATGGAGGCGGATAAAG
TTGCAGGACCACTTCTGCGCTCGGCCCTTCCGGCTGGCTGGTTTATTGCTGATAAATCTGGAGCCGGTGA
GCGTGGCTCTCGAGGTATCATTGCAGCACTGGGGCCAGATGGTAAGCCCTCCCGTATCGTAGTTATCTAC
ACGACGGGGAGTCAGGCAACTATGGATGAACGAAATAGACAGATCGCTGAGATAGGTGCCTCACTGATTA
AGCATTGGTAACTGTCAGACCAAGTTTACTCATATATACTTTAGATTGATTTAAAACTTCATTTTTAATT
TAAAAGGATCTAGGTGAAGATCCTTTTTGATAATCTCATGACCAAAATCCCTTAACGTGAGTTTTCGTTC
CACTGAGCGTCAGACCCCGTAGAAAAGATCAAAGGATCTTCTTGAGATCCTTTTTTTCTGCGCGTAATCT
GCTGCTTGCAAACAAAAAAACCACCGCTACCAGCGGTGGTTTGTTTGCCGGATCAAGAGCTACCAACTCT
TTTTCCGAAGGTAACTGGCTTCAGCAGAGCGCAGATACCAAATACTGTTCTTCTAGTGTAGCCGTAGTTA
GGCCACCACTTCAAGAACTCTGTAGCACCGCCTACATACCTCGCTCTGCTAATCCTGTTACCAGTGGCTG
CTGCCAGTGGCGATAAGTCGTGTCTTACCGGGTTGGACTCAAGACGATAGTTACCGGATAAGGCGCAGCG
GTCGGGCTGAACGGGGGGTTCGTGCACACAGCCCAGCTTGGAGCGAACGACCTACACCGAACTGAGATAC
CTACAGCGTGAGCTATGAGAAAGCGCCACGCTTCCCGAAGGGAGAAAGGCGGACAGGTATCCGGTAAGCG
GCAGGGTCGGAACAGGAGAGCGCACGAGGGAGCTTCCAGGGGGAAACGCCTGGTATCTTTATAGTCCTGT
CGGGTTTCGCCACCTCTGACTTGAGCGTCGATTTTTGTGATGCTCGTCAGGGGGGCGGAGCCTATGGAAA
AACGCCAGCAACGCGGCCTTTTTACGGTTCCTGGCCTTTTGCTGGCCTTTTGCTCACATGTTCTTTCCTG
CGTTATCCCCTGATTCTGTGGATAACCGTATTACCGCCTTTGAGTGAGCTGATACCGCTCGCCGCAGCCG
AACGACCGAGCGCAGCGAGTCAGTGAGCGAGGAAGCGGAAGAGCGCCCAATACGCAAACCGCCTCTCCCC
GCGCGTTGGCCGATTCATTAATGCAGCTGGCACGACAGGTTTCCCGACTGGAAAGCGGGCAGTGAGCGCA
ACGCAATTAATGTGAGTTAGCTCACTCATTAGGCACCCCAGGCTTTACACTTTATGCTTCCGGCTCGTAT
GTTGTGTGGAATTGTGAGCGGATAACAATTTCACACGAGCTATTTAGGTGACACTATAGAAGTGAAGCTT
GGTCTCAACCTACGCGTATCCATCCACTCCAAGCTCTTGAAAAAAAGCACCGACTCGGTGCCACTTTTTC
AAGTTGATAACGGACTAGCCTTATTTTAACTTGCTATTTCTAGCTCTAAAACCGGGAAGGCCGAGATTGT
AGTGACCAATGGTGCTTTGTAGCCATATATAAAGCAGTTATTTCTTCACTCGCTTACCGATGTGGGACGC
AAAATTCGTAAGAAAAAAGAAATCATAAGCTTATTCCTTTGCTGCCGATTCCAATCAGCGTTCTCCATCC
ACTCCAAGCTCTTGAAAAAAAGCACCGACTCGGTGCCACTTTTTCAAGTTGATAACGGACTAGCCTTATT
TTAACTTGCTATTTCTAGCTCTAAAACTGCTACAACTGGAACAACCTGACCAATGTTGCTCCCTCAGTGT
TATATATACAACAAGATTTGTTTAGATTTGAGCGATGTGGGAGAAATTAGGAGCTTATATGAAACGCATA
CATGGGTACTGGGCATGGGTATTAGTGAATCTATGGACGATAGCCCATTAAATTACATAAAAAGCCCACT
TATCTTATTGCTCGATATAAGCTCCATATATAAACTGAAGTTGATCCTAAAAGTTCACTTGTTTCGTCCA
ACATAGCCAAAACAGATCTTCTTAAACCCAGACGCCATTTGTTTGATTCAGTTATCCATCACAGGCTGCA
TAAGAAAAAATTTAAAGTAAATCCTTTGCTGCCGATTCCATTGCAGATAGTCCATCCACTCCAAGCTCTT
GAAAAAAAGCACCGACTCGGTGCCACTTTTTCAAGTTGATAACGGACTAGCCTTATTTTAACTTGCTATT
TCTAGCTCTAAAACCCGAGAATATCTCCATTGGTGACCAATGTTGCTCCCTCAGTGTTATATATACAACA
AGATTTGTTTAGATTTGAGCGATGTGGGAGAAATTAGGAGCTTATATGAAACGCATACATGGGTACTGGG
CATGGGTATTAGTGAATCTATGGACGATAGCCCATTAAATTACATAAAAAGCCCACTTATCTTATTGCTC
GATATAAGCTCCATATATAAACTGAAGTTGATCCTAAAAGTTCACTTGTTTCGTCCAACATAGCCAAAAC
AGATCTTCTTAAACCCAGACGCCATTTGTTTGATTCAGTTATCCATCACAGGCTGCATAAGAAAAAATTT
AAAGTAAATCCTTTGCTGCCGATTCCACAAGTCCACATCCATCCACTCCAAGCTCTTGAAAAAAAGCACC
GACTCGGTGCCACTTTTTCAAGTTGATAACGGACTAGCCTTATTTTAACTTGCTATTTCTAGCTCTAAAA
CTTAAGATACTCTCTGCTATACAATCTCTTAGTCGACTCTACCAATATATAAACAGAGCTACTATTTTCA
ACTGAACGATGTGGGATGTTTTTGACATCGTTTACAGCTTAAACGGGCTCGTTTATTAAAAGCCCTCTTC
TTTCGATCCATCAACATTATTGGCCTTAAGTAAAACAAGCCTCTTTATGATTGAGAAAACGCCGTCGTTG
GTGCACCAGAGAGAAGAAACAAAACAGCTAGCGTTAGATAAACTTTAAAATTGTTTGCATCCTCATTTGT
CTGTCAGGCTGCAGTAGTTTGGATTAAGAACGAAACTAACTGTAAGAGATCTCTGATATTTTCCTTTGCT
GCCGATTCCATGTAGTCCTTTCCATCCACTCCAAGCTCTTGAAAAAAAGCACCGACTCGGTGCCACTTTT
TCAAGTTGATAACGGACTAGCCTTATTTTAACTTGCTATTTCTAGCTCTAAAACCTCTTTGGCCATAAGT
AACCAATCTCTTAGTCGACTCTACCAATATATAAACAGAGCTACTATTTTCAACTGAACGATGTGGGATG
TTTTTGACATCGTTTACAGCTTAAACGGGCTCGTTTATTAAAAGCCCTCTTCTTTCGATCCATCAACATT
ATTGGCCTTAAGTAAAACAAGCCTCTTTATGATTGAGAAAACGCCGTCGTTGGTGCACCAGAGAGAAGAA
ACAAAACAGCTAGCGTTAGATAAACTTTAAAATTGTTTGCATCCTCATTTGTCTGTCAGGCTGCAGTAGT
TTGGATTAAGAACGAAACTAACTGTAAGAGATCTCTGATATTTTCCTTTGCTGCCGATTCCAAAGTCTTC
ACTCCATCCACTCCAAGCTCTTGAAAAAAAGCACCGACTCGGTGCCACTTTTTCAAGTTGATAACGGACT
AGCCTTATTTTAACTTGCTATTTCTAGCTCTAAAACTGGTTAAAAATGCCCCACGCAATCACTACTTCGT
CTCTAACCATATATAAACTCAGCTGCTTTCTTTACCTAAGCGCTGTGGTACTTTTGAAGATTGTTAATAG
CTTAAATGGGCCTATTTTAGAAAAAGGCCTATCCCTCGCTTCCTTCTCAAGCCCATTTATATTATTGAAT
TTTTTCCCAACTAAAGATTTTATTTTCTTATGCAAGTCTCACTCACACTCACGTAAATTTCAAATATAAT
CGTGGTGGAACTAAAACAATGACCGTCTCGTTTCTACGGATCGAGATTCAAAATTGTTCTGCCGGAATTT
TGAGATTTCTCCTTTGCTGCCGATTCCAGTGTCAGGGTCCATCCACTCCAAGCTCTTGAAAAAAAGCACC
GACTCGGTGCCACTTTTTCAAGTTGATAACGGACTAGCCTTATTTTAACTTGCTATTTCTAGCTCTAAAA
CACCCGAGTTAATGCAAATCCAATCACTACTTCGTCTCTAACCATATATAAACTCAGCTGCTTTCTTTAC
CTAAGCGCTGTGGTACTTTTGAAGATTGTTAATAGCTTAAATGGGCCTATTTTAGAAAAAGGCCTATCCC
TCGCTTCCTTCTCAAGCCCATTTATATTATTGAATTTTTTCCCAACTAAAGATTTTATTTTCTTATGCAA
GTCTCACTCACACTCACGTAAATTTCAAATATAATCGTGGTGGAACTAAAACAATGACCGTCTCGTTTCT
ACGGATCGAGATTCAAAATTGTTCTGCCGGAATTTTGAGATTTCTCCTTTGCTGCCGATTCCATACTAGT
AACATGAGACCGAATTCTCGCCCTATAGTGAGTCGTATTACCTGGCCGTCGTTTTACAACGTCGTGACTG
GGAAAACCCTGGCGTTACCCAACTTAATCGCCTTGCAGCACATCCCCCTTTCGCCAGCTGGCGTAATAGC
GAAGAGGCCCGCACCGATCGCCCTTCCCAACAGTTGCGCAGCCTGAATGGCGAATGGCGCCTGATGCGGT
ATTTTCTCCTTACGCATCTGTGCGGTATTTCACACCGCATATGGTGCACTCTCAGTACAATCTGCTCTGA
TGCCGCATAGTTAAGCCAGCCCCGACACCCGCCAACACCCGCTGACGCGCCCTGACGGGCTTGTCTGCTC
CCGGCATCCGCTTACAGACAAGCTGTGACCGTCTCCGGGAGCTGCATGTGTCAGAGGTTTTCACCGTCAT
CACCGAAACGCGCGA
